>Addgene plasmid #195031 | GAL4-Creb5 (1- 128) | addgene full sequence | sequence record 382308 | Addgene NGS Result
TTTCCATAGGCTCCGCCCCCCTGACGAGCATCACAAAAATCGACGCTCAAGTCAGAGGTGGCGAAACCCG
ACAGGACTATAAAGATACCAGGCGTTTCCCCCTGGAAGCTCCCTCGTGCGCTCTCCTGTTCCGACCCTGC
CGCTTACCGGATACCTGTCCGCCTTTCTCCCTTCGGGAAGCGTGGCGCTTTCTCATAGCTCACGCTGTAG
GTATCTCAGTTCGGTGTAGGTCGTTCGCTCCAAGCTGGGCTGTGTGCACGAACCCCCCGTTCAGCCCGAC
CGCTGCGCCTTATCCGGTAACTATCGTCTTGAGTCCAACCCGGTAAGACACGACTTATCGCCACTGGCAG
CAGCCACTGGTAACAGGATTAGCAGAGCGAGGTATGTAGGCGGTGCTACAGAGTTCTTGAAGTGGTGGCC
TAACTACGGCTACACTAGAAGAACAGTATTTGGTATCTGCGCTCTGCTGAAGCCAGTTACCTTCGGAAAA
AGAGTTGGTAGCTCTTGATCCGGCAAACAAACCACCGCTGGTAGCGGTGGTTTTTTTGTTTGCAAGCAGC
AGATTACGCGCAGAAAAAAAGGATCTCAAGAAGATCCTTTGATCTTTTCTACGGGGTCTGACGCTCAGTG
GAACGAAAACTCACGTTAAGGGATTTTGGTCATGAGATTATCAAAAAGGATCTTCACCTAGATCCTTTTA
AATTAAAAATGAAGTTTTAAATCAATCTAAAGTATATATGAGTAAACTTGGTCTGACAGTTACCAATGCT
TAATCAGTGAGGCACCTATCTCAGCGATCTGTCTATTTCGTTCATCCATAGTTGCCTGACTCCCCGTCGT
GTAGATAACTACGATACGGGAGGGCTTACCATCTGGCCCCAGTGCTGCAATGATACCGCGAGACCCACGC
TCACCGGCTCCAGATTTATCAGCAATAAACCAGCCAGCCGGAAGGGCCGAGCGCAGAAGTGGTCCTGCAA
CTTTATCCGCCTCCATCCAGTCTATTAATTGTTGCCGGGAAGCTAGAGTAAGTAGTTCGCCAGTTAATAG
TTTGCGCAACGTTGTTGCCATTGCTACAGGCATCGTGGTGTCACGCTCGTCGTTTGGTATGGCTTCATTC
AGCTCCGGTTCCCAACGATCAAGGCGAGTTACATGATCCCCCATGTTGTGCAAAAAAGCGGTTAGCTCCT
TCGGTCCTCCGATCGTTGTCAGAAGTAAGTTGGCCGCAGTGTTATCACTCATGGTTATGGCAGCACTGCA
TAATTCTCTTACTGTCATGCCATCCGTAAGATGCTTTTCTGTGACTGGTGAGTACTCAACCAAGTCATTC
TGAGAATAGTGTATGCGGCGACCGAGTTGCTCTTGCCCGGCGTCAATACGGGATAATACCGCGCCACATA
GCAGAACTTTAAAAGTGCTCATCATTGGAAAACGTTCTTCGGGGCGAAAACTCTCAAGGATCTTACCGCT
GTTGAGATCCAGTTCGATGTAACCCACTCGTGCACCCAACTGATCTTCAGCATCTTTTACTTTCACCAGC
GTTTCTGGGTGAGCAAAAACAGGAAGGCAAAATGCCGCAAAAAAGGGAATAAGGGCGACACGGAAATGTT
GAATACTCATACTCTTCCTTTTTCAATATTATTGAAGCATTTATCAGGGTTATTGTCTCATGAGCGGATA
CATATTTGAATGTATTTAGAAAAATAAACAAATAGGGGTTCCGCGCACATTTCCCCGAAAAGTGCCACCT
GACGTCGACGGATCGGGAGATCTCCCGATCCCCTATGGTGCACTCTCAGTACAATCTGCTCTGATGCCGC
ATAGTTAAGCCAGTATCTGCTCCCTGCTTGTGTGTTGGAGGTCGCTGAGTAGTGCGCGAGCAAAATTTAA
GCTACAACAAGGCAAGGCTTGACCGACAATTGCATGAAGAATCTGCTTAGGGTTAGGCGTTTTGCGCTGC
TTCGCGATGTACGGGCCAGATATACGCGTTGACATTGATTATTGACTAGTTATTAATAGTAATCAATTAC
GGGGTCATTAGTTCATAGCCCATATATGGAGTTCCGCGTTACATAACTTACGGTAAATGGCCCGCCTGGC
TGACCGCCCAACGACCCCCGCCCATTGACGTCAATAATGACGTATGTTCCCATAGTAACGCCAATAGGGA
CTTTCCATTGACGTCAATGGGTGGAGTATTTACGGTAAACTGCCCACTTGGCAGTACATCAAGTGTATCA
TATGCCAAGTACGCCCCCTATTGACGTCAATGACGGTAAATGGCCCGCCTGGCATTATGCCCAGTACATG
ACCTTATGGGACTTTCCTACTTGGCAGTACATCTACGTATTAGTCATCGCTATTACCATGGTGATGCGGT
TTTGGCAGTACATCAATGGGCGTGGATAGCGGTTTGACTCACGGGGATTTCCAAGTCTCCACCCCATTGA
CGTCAATGGGAGTTTGTTTTGGCACCAAAATCAACGGGACTTTCCAAAATGTCGTAACAACTCCGCCCCA
TTGACGCAAATGGGCGGTAGGCGTGTACGGTGGGAGGTCTATATAAGCAGAGCTCTCTGGCTAACTAGAG
AACCCACTGCTTACTGGCTTATCGAAATTAATACGACTCACTATAGGGAGACCCAAGCTTACCATGAAGC
TACTGTCTTCTATCGAACAAGCATGCGATATTTGCCGACTTAAAAAGCTCAAGTGCTCCAAAGAAAAACC
GAAGTGCGCCAAGTGTCTGAAGAACAACTGGGAGTGTCGCTACTCTCCCAAAACCAAAAGGTCTCCGCTG
ACTAGGGCACATCTGACAGAAGTGGAATCAAGGCTAGAAAGACTGGAACAGCTATTTCTACTGATTTTTC
CTCGAGAAGACCTTGACATGATTTTGAAAATGGATTCTTTACAGGATATAAAAGCATTGTTAACAGGATT
ATTTGTACAAGATAATGTGAATAAAGATGCCGTCACAGATAGATTGGCTTCAGTGGAGACTGATATGCCT
CTAACATTGAGACAGCATAGAATAAGTGCGACATCATCATCGGAAGAGAGTAGTAACAAAGGTCAAAGAC
AGTTGACTGTATCGCCGGAATTCATGATTTATGAGGAATCCAAGATGAATTTGGAGCAGGAGAGGCCGTT
TGTCTGCAGTGCCCCAGGCTGCTCCCAGCGCTTCCCAACAGAGGATCATCTGATGATTCATAGGCACAAG
CATGAAATGACTTTGAAGTTTCCCTCAATAAAAACAGACAATATGTTATCAGATCAAACTCCAACCCCAA
CGAGATTCCTGAAGAACTGCGAGGAGGTGGGGCTCTTCAGTGAGTTGGACTGCTCCCTAGAGCATGAGTT
CAGGAAGGCTCAGGAGGAAGAGAGCAGCAAGCGGAATATCTCGATGCATAACCCCGTTGGTGGGGCCATG
GCGGGGCCTGGAGCTCACCAGCTCGGCAGCGCCCGGATGCCCAACCATGACACCAGCTGATCTAGAGGGC
CCTATTCTATAGTGTCACCTAAATGCTAGAGCTCGCTGATCAGCCTCGACTGTGCCTTCTAGTTGCCAGC
CATCTGTTGTTTGCCCCTCCCCCGTGCCTTCCTTGACCCTGGAAGGTGCCACTCCCACTGTCCTTTCCTA
ATAAAATGAGGAAATTGCATCGCATTGTCTGAGTAGGTGTCATTCTATTCTGGGGGGTGGGGTGGGGCAG
GACAGCAAGGGGGAGGATTGGGAAGACAATAGCAGGCATGCTGGGGATGCGGTGGGCTCTATGGCTTCTG
AGGCGGAAAGAACCAGCTGGGGCTCTAGGGGGTATCCCC
[124 nt withheld, positions 3820-3943]
C
[91 nt withheld, positions 3945-4035]
A
[49 nt withheld, positions 4037-4085]
CCTTTGACGTTGGAGTCCACGTTCTTT
[37 nt withheld, positions 4113-4149]
ACCCTATCTCGGTCTATTCTTTTGATTTATAAGGGATTTTGCCGATTTCGGCCTATTGGTTAAAAAATGA
GCTGATTTAACAAAAATTTAACGCGAATTAATTCTGTGGAATGTGTGTCAGTTAGGGTGTGGAAAGTCCC
CAGGCTCCCCAGCAGGCAGAAGTATGCAAAGCATGCATCTCAATTAGTCAGCAACCAGGTGTGGAAAGTC
CCCAGGCTCCCCAGCAGGCAGAAGTATGCAAAGCATGCATCTCAATTAGTCAGCAACCATAGTCCCGCCC
CTAACTCCGCCCATCCCGCCCCTAACTCCGCCCAGTTCCGCCCATTCTCCGCCCCATGGCTGACTAATTT
TTTTTATTTATGCAGAGGCCGAGGCCGCCTCTGCCTCTGAGCTATTCCAGAAGTAGTGAGGAGGCTTTTT
TGGAGGCCTAGGCTTTTGCAAAAAGCTCCCGGGAGCTTGTATATCCATTTTCGGATCTGATCAAGAGACA
GGATGAGGATCGTTTCGCATGATTGAACAAGATGGATTGCACGCAGGTTCTCCGGCCGCTTGGGTGGAGA
GGCTATTCGGCTATGACTGGGCACAACAGACAATCGGCTGCTCTGATGCCGCCGTGTTCCGGCTGTCAGC
GCAGGGGCGCCCGGTTCTTTTTGTCAAGACCGACCTGTCCGGTGCCCTGAATGAACTGCAGGACGAGGCA
GCGCGGCTATCGTGGCTGGCCACGACGGGCGTTCCTTGCGCAGCTGTGCTCGACGTTGTCACTGAAGCGG
GAAGGGACTGGCTGCTATTGGGCGAAGTGCCGGGGCAGGATCTCCTGTCATCTCACCTTGCTCCTGCCGA
GAAAGTATCCATCATGGCTGATGCAATGCGGCGGCTGCATACGCTTGATCCGGCTACCTGCCCATTCGAC
CACCAAGCGAAACATCGCATCGAGCGAGCACGTACTCGGATGGAAGCCGGTCTTGTCGATCAGGATGATC
TGGACGAAGAGCATCAGGGGCTCGCGCCAGCCGAACTGTTCGCCAGGCTCAAGGCGCGCATGCCCGACGG
CGAGGATCTCGTCGTGACCCATGGCGATGCCTGCTTGCCGAATATCATGGTGGAAAATGGCCGCTTTTCT
GGATTCATCGACTGTGGCCGGCTGGGTGTGGCGGACCGCTATCAGGACATAGCGTTGGCTACCCGTGATA
TTGCTGAAGAGCTTGGCGGCGAATGGGCTGACCGCTTCCTCGTGCTTTACGGTATCGCCGCTCCCGATTC
GCAGCGCATCGCCTTCTATCGCCTTCTTGACGAGTTCTTCTGAGCGGGACTCTGGGGTTCGAAATGACCG
ACCAAGCGACGCCCAACCTGCCATCACGAGATTTCGATTCCACCGCCGCCTTCTATGAAAGGTTGGGCTT
CGGAATCGTTTTCCGGGACGCCGGCTGGATGATCCTCCAGCGCGGGGATCTCATGCTGGAGTTCTTCGCC
CACCCCAACTTGTTTATTGCAGCTTATAATGGTTACAAATAAAGCAATAGCATCACAAATTTCACAAATA
AAGCATTTTTTTCACTGCATTCTAGTTGTGGTTTGTCCAAACTCATCAATGTATCTTATCATGTCTGTAT
ACCGTCGACCTCTAGCTAGAGCTTGGCGTAATCATGGTCATAGCTGTTTCCTGTGTGAAATTGTTATCCG
CTCACAATTCCACACAACATACGAGCCGGAAGCATAAAGTGTAAAGCCTGGGGTGCCTAATGAGTGAGCT
AACTCACATTAATTGCGTTGCGCTCACTGCCCGCTTTCCAGTCGGGAAACCTGTCGTGCCAGCTGCATTA
ATGAATCGGCCAACGCGCGGGGAGAGGCGGTTTGCGTATTGGGCGCTCTTCCGCTTCCTCGCTCACTGAC
TCGCTGCGCTCGGTCGTTCGGCTGCGGCGAGCGGTATCAGCTCACTCAAAGGCGGTAATACGGTTATCCA
CAGAATCAGGGGATAACGCAGGAAAGAACATGTGAGCAAAAGGCCAGCAAAAGGCCAGGAACCGTAAAAA
GGCCGCGTTGCTGGCGTT
Features (pLannotate 1.2.2; 23 found; start..end, strand, type, name):
      1..589     -  rep_origin     ori: high-copy-number ColE1/pMB1/pBR322/pUC origin of replication
    760..1620    -  CDS            AmpR: β-lactamase; bla; confers resistance to ampicillin, carbenicillin, and related antibiotics
   1621..1725    -  promoter       AmpR promoter: bla
   1784..1836    -  misc_feature   bom (fragment): basis of mobility region from pBR322
   1991..2370    +  enhancer       CMV enhancer: human cytomegalovirus immediate early enhancer
   2371..2574    +  promoter       CMV promoter: human cytomegalovirus (CMV) immediate early promoter
   2570..2603    +  LTR            5' LTR (truncated) (fragment): truncated 5' long terminal repeat (LTR) from HIV-1
   2619..2637    +  promoter       T7 promoter: promoter for bacteriophage T7 RNA polymerase
   2654..3094    +  CDS            GAL4 DNA binding domain: DNA binding domain of the GAL4 transcriptional activator; Saccharomyces cerevisiae GAL4 (truncated)
   3104..3484    +  CDS            CREB5 (fragment): CREB5_HUMAN - Also known as CREBPA. Experimental evidence at protein level: Swiss-Prot protein existence level 1. Binds to the cAMP response element and activates transcription. From Homo sapiens (Human).
   3506..3524    -  promoter       SP6 promoter: promoter for bacteriophage SP6 RNA polymerase
   3550..3774    +  polyA_signal   bGH poly(A) signal: bovine growth hormone polyadenylation signal
   3778..3799    +  promoter       SV40 promoter (fragment): SV40 enhancer and early promoter
   3820..4248    +  rep_origin     f1 ori (sequence partly withheld): f1 bacteriophage origin of replication; arrow indicates direction of (+) strand synthesis
   4262..4591    +  promoter       SV40 promoter: SV40 enhancer and early promoter
   4658..5449    +  CDS            neo: KKA2_KLEPN - Also known as kan, nptII. Experimental evidence at protein level: Swiss-Prot protein existence level 1. Resistance to kanamycin, neomycin, paromomycin, ribostamycin, butirosin and gentamicin B. From Klebsiella pneumoniae.
   5473..5631    +  CDS            ble (fragment): BLE_KLEPN - Experimental evidence at protein level: Swiss-Prot protein existence level 1. Binding protein with a strong affinity to the bleomycin family of antibiotics. Binds to CL990; an antimitotic-antibiotic compound. From Klebsiella pneumoniae.
   5626..5747    +  polyA_signal   SV40 poly(A) signal: SV40 polyadenylation signal
   5820..5836    -  protein_bind   lac operator: The lac repressor binds to the lac operator to inhibit transcription in E. coli. This inhibition can be relieved by adding lactose or isopropyl-β-D-thiogalactopyranoside (IPTG). lac repressor encoded by lacI
   5844..5874    -  promoter       lac promoter: promoter for the E. coli lac operon
   5889..5910    -  protein_bind   CAP binding site: CAP binding activates transcription in the presence of cAMP. E. coli catabolite activator protein
   5923..6015    -  CDS            lacI (fragment): lac repressor; lacI; The lac repressor binds to the lac operator to inhibit transcription in E. coli. This inhibition can be relieved by adding lactose or isopropyl-β-D-thiogalactopyranoside (IPTG).
   6017..6150    -  rep_origin     RSF ori (fragment): Plasmids containing the RSF 1030 origin of replication can be propagated in E. coli cells that contain additional plasmids with compatible origins.
