[The description below was written by a language model from this plasmid's Addgene catalogue record and pLannotate feature annotations shown in this document.]
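Description:
GAL4-Creb5 (1-128) is a 6.2 kb mammalian expression plasmid that produces a fusion of the yeast GAL4 DNA-binding domain to the N-terminal 128 amino acids of bovine Creb5. It was built by restriction cloning into a Gal4-HA-HIF1α (530-652) backbone, with the Creb5 fragment evidently taking the place of the HIF1α segment. The cloning sites are not recorded, and no HA tag is annotated in the feature table. The automated annotation matches the insert to human CREB5, which reflects homology to the reference protein used by the tool; the catalogue entry gives the species as bovine.

The fusion reading frame is driven by the human CMV immediate-early enhancer and promoter and is terminated by the bovine growth hormone polyadenylation signal. T7 and SP6 promoters flank the insert, as is typical of pcDNA3-style vectors, and can serve for in vitro transcription or as sequencing primer sites. A separate cassette places the neomycin phosphotransferase gene under the SV40 early promoter with an SV40 poly(A) signal, allowing G418 selection in mammalian cells. In E. coli the plasmid replicates at high copy from a ColE1/pUC-type origin and is selected with ampicillin through the β-lactamase gene. An f1 origin is also present. Short annotated fragments, such as the HIV-1 LTR, ble, lacI and RSF ori hits, appear to be backbone remnants or partial matches rather than functional parts.

Constructs of this design are typically co-transfected with a reporter carrying GAL4 binding sites (UAS). This tests whether the tethered protein segment has transcriptional activation activity independent of its own DNA-binding domain. Here that would map activation function within the Creb5 N-terminus, in the context of work on Creb5 and Prg4 expression in articular cartilage.
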