Addgene plasmid #195031: GAL4-Creb5 (1- 128)
Purpose: GAL4-Creb5 fusion construct (N-terminus of Creb5,128aa)
Depositing lab: Andrew Lassar & Cheng-Hai Zhang. Depositing organization: Harvard Medical School. Publication: Creb5 establishes the competence for Prg4 expression in articular cartilage. Zhang CH, Gao Y, Jadhav U, Hung HH, Holton KM, Grodzinsky AJ, Shivdasani RA, Lassar AB. Commun Biol. 2021 Mar 12;4(1):332. doi: 10.1038/s42003-021-01857-0. PubMed 33712729.
Backbone
  Vector backbone: Gal4-HA-HIF1α (530-652) plasmid
  Backbone manufacturer: William Kaelin (Addgene plasmid # 24887)
  Vector type: Mammalian Expression
Growth in bacteria
  Bacterial resistance: Ampicillin, 100 μg/mL
  Growth temperature: 37°C
  Growth strain: DH5alpha
  Copy number: High Copy
Gene/Insert
  Gene/Insert name: GAL4-Creb5 fusion construct (N-terminus of Creb5,128aa)
  Species: B. taurus (bovine)
  Entrez Gene: CREB5
  Cloning method: Restriction Enzyme; 5′ cloning site n/a (unknown if destroyed); 3′ cloning site n/a (unknown if destroyed)
  Sequencing primers: 5′ n/a
Terms and licenses: Academic/Nonprofit Terms; Industry Terms: Not Available to Industry
How to cite: GAL4-Creb5 (1- 128) was a gift from Andrew Lassar & Cheng-Hai Zhang (Addgene plasmid # 195031 ; http://n2t.net/addgene:195031 ; RRID:Addgene_195031)
