>Addgene plasmid #195031 | GAL4-Creb5 (1- 128) | depositor partial sequence | sequence record 378693 | GAL4-Creb5 (1- 128) sequence 384 bps
ATGATTTATGAGGAATCCAAGATGAATTTGGAGCAGGAGAGGCCGTTTGTCTGCAGTGCCCCAGGCTGCT
CCCAGCGCTTCCCAACAGAGGATCATCTGATGATTCATAGGCACAAGCATGAAATGACTTTGAAGTTTCC
CTCAATAAAAACAGACAATATGTTATCAGATCAAACTCCAACCCCAACGAGATTCCTGAAGAACTGCGAG
GAGGTGGGGCTCTTCAGTGAGTTGGACTGCTCCCTAGAGCATGAGTTCAGGAAGGCTCAGGAGGAAGAGA
GCAGCAAGCGGAATATCTCGATGCATAACCCCGTTGGTGGGGCCATGGCGGGGCCTGGAGCTCACCAGCT
CGGCAGCGCCCGGATGCCCAACCATGACACCAGC
